>Addgene plasmid #133552 | pOZC-PALB2 | addgene full sequence | sequence record 267530 | Addgene NGS Result
TTGATTGATGTGTGTGTGTGTGATTGTGTTTGTGTGTGTGATTGTGTATATGTGTGTATGGTTGTGTGTG
ATTGTGTGTATGTATGTTTGTGTGTGATTGTGTGTGTGTGATTGTGCATGTGTGTGTGTGTGATTGTGTT
TATGTGTATGATTGTGTGTGTGTGTGTGTGTGTGTGTGTGTGTGTGTGTGTGTGTGTGTTGTGTATATAT
ATTTATGGTAGTGAGAGGCAACGCTCCGGCTCAGGTGTCAGGTTGGTTTTTGAGACAGAGTCTTTCACTT
AGCTTGGAATTCACTGGCCGTCGTTTTACAACGTCGTGACTGGGAAAACCCTGGCGTTACCCAACTTAAT
CGCCTTGCAGCACATCCCCCTTTCGCCAGCTGGCGTAATAGCGAAGAGGCCCGCACCGATCGCCCTTCCC
AACAGTTGCGCAGCCTGAATGGCGAATGGCGCCTGATGCGGTATTTTCTCCTTACGCATCTGTGCGGTAT
TTCACACCGCATATGGTGCACTCTCAGTACAATCTGCTCTGATGCCGCATAGTTAAGCCAGCCCCGACAC
CCGCCAACACCCGCTGACGCGCCCTGACGGGCTTGTCTGCTCCCGGCATCCGCTTACAGACAAGCTGTGA
CCGTCTCCGGGAGCTGCATGTGTCAGAGGTTTTCACCGTCATCACCGAAACGCGCGAGACGAAAGGGCCT
CGTGATACGCCTATTTTTATAGGTTAATGTCATGATAATAATGGTTTCTTAGACGTCAGGTGGCACTTTT
CGGGGAAATGTGCGCGGAACCCCTATTTGTTTATTTTTCTAAATACATTCAAATATGTATCCGCTCATGA
GACAATAACCCTGATAAATGCTTCAATAATATTGAAAAAGGAAGAGTATGAGTATTCAACATTTCCGTGT
CGCCCTTATTCCCTTTTTTGCGGCATTTTGCCTTCCTGTTTTTGCTCACCCAGAAACGCTGGTGAAAGTA
AAAGATGCTGAAGATCAGTTGGGTGCACGAGTGGGTTACATCGAACTGGATCTCAACAGCGGTAAGATCC
TTGAGAGTTTTCGCCCCGAAGAACGTTTTCCAATGATGAGCACTTTTAAAGTTCTGCTATGTGGCGCGGT
ATTATCCCGTATTGACGCCGGGCAAGAGCAACTCGGTCGCCGCATACACTATTCTCAGAATGACTTGGTT
GAGTACTCACCAGTCACAGAAAAGCATCTTACGGATGGCATGACAGTAAGAGAATTATGCAGTGCTGCCA
TAACCATGAGTGATAACACTGCGGCCAACTTACTTCTGACAACGATCGGAGGACCGAAGGAGCTAACCGC
TTTTTTGCACAACATGGGGGATCATGTAACTCGCCTTGATCGTTGGGAACCGGAGCTGAATGAAGCCATA
CCAAACGACGAGCGTGACACCACGATGCCTGTAGCAATGGCAACAACGTTGCGCAAACTATTAACTGGCG
AACTACTTACTCTAGCTTCCCGGCAACAATTAATAGACTGGATGGAGGCGGATAAAGTTGCAGGACCACT
TCTGCGCTCGGCCCTTCCGGCTGGCTGGTTTATTGCTGATAAATCTGGAGCCGGTGAGCGTGGGTCTCGC
GGTATCATTGCAGCACTGGGGCCAGATGGTAAGCCCTCCCGTATCGTAGTTATCTACACGACGGGGAGTC
AGGCAACTATGGATGAACGAAATAGACAGATCGCTGAGATAGGTGCCTCACTGATTAAGCATTGGTAACT
GTCAGACCAAGTTTACTCATATATACTTTAGATTGATTTAAAACTTCATTTTTAATTTAAAAGGATCTAG
GTGAAGATCCTTTTTGATAATCTCATGACCAAAATCCCTTAACGTGAGTTTTCGTTCCACTGAGCGTCAG
ACCCCGTAGAAAAGATCAAAGGATCTTCTTGAGATCCTTTTTTTCTGCGCGTAATCTGCTGCTTGCAAAC
AAAAAAACCACCGCTACCAGCGGTGGTTTGTTTGCCGGATCAAGAGCTACCAACTCTTTTTCCGAAGGTA
ACTGGCTTCAGCAGAGCGCAGATACCAAATACTGTTCTTCTAGTGTAGCCGTAGTTAGGCCACCACTTCA
AGAACTCTGTAGCACCGCCTACATACCTCGCTCTGCTAATCCTGTTACCAGTGGCTGCTGCCAGTGGCGA
TAAGTCGTGTCTTACCGGGTTGGACTCAAGACGATAGTTACCGGATAAGGCGCAGCGGTCGGGCTGAACG
GGGGGTTCGTGCACACAGCCCAGCTTGGAGCGAACGACCTACACCGAACTGAGATACCTACAGCGTGAGC
TATGAGAAAGCGCCACGCTTCCCGAAGGGAGAAAGGCGGACAGGTATCCGGTAAGCGGCAGGGTCGGAAC
AGGAGAGCGCACGAGGGAGCTTCCAGGGGGAAACGCCTGGTATCTTTATAGTCCTGTCGGGTTTCGCCAC
CTCTGACTTGAGCGTCGATTTTTGTGATGCTCGTCAGGGGGGCGGAGCCTATGGAAAAACGCCAGCAACG
CGGCCTTTTTACGGTTCCTGGCCTTTTGCTGGCCTTTTGCTCACATGTTCTTTCCTGCGTTATCCCCTGA
TTCTGTGGATAACCGTATTACCGCCTTTGAGTGAGCTGATACCGCTCGCCGCAGCCGAACGACCGAGCGC
AGCGAGTCAGTGAGCGAGGAAGCGGAAGAGCGCCCAATACGCAAACCGCCTCTCCCCGCGCGTTGGCCGA
TTCATTAATGCAGCTGGCACGACAGGTTTCCCGACTGGAAAGCGGGCAGTGAGCGCAACGCAATTAATGT
GAGTTAGCTCACTCATTAGGCACCCCAGGCTTTACACTTTATGCTTCCGGCTCGTATGTTGTGTGGAATT
GTGAGCGGATAACAATTTCACACAGGAAACAGCTATGACCATGATTACGCCAAGCTTTGCTCTTAGGAGT
TTCCTAATACATCCCAAACTCAAATATATAAAGCATTTGACTTGTTCTATGCCCTAGGGGGCGGGGGGAA
GCTAAGCCAGCTTTTTTTAACATTTAAAATGTTAATTCCATTTTAAATGCACAGATGTTTTTATTTCATA
AGGGTTTCAATGTGCATGAATGCTGCAATATTCCTGTTACCAAAGCTAGTATAAATAAAAATAGATAAAC
GTGGAAATTACTTAGAGTTTCTGTCATTAACGTTTCCTTCCTCAGTTGACAACATAAATGCGCTGCTGAG
AAGCCAGTTTGCATCTGTCAGGATCAATTTCCCATTATGCCAGTCATATTAATTACTAGTCAATTAGTTG
ATTTTTATTTTTGACATATACATGTGAAAGACCCCACCTGTAGGTTTGGCAAGCTAGCTTAAGTAACGCC
ATTTTGCAAGGCATGGAAAAATACATAACTGAGAATAGAAAAGTTCAGATCAAGGTCAGGAACAGATGGA
ACAGCTGAATATGGGCCAAACAGGATATCTGTGGTAAGCAGTTCCTGCCCCGGCTCAGGGCCAAGAACAG
ATGGTCCCCAGATGCGGTCCAGCCCTCAGCAGTTTCTAGAGAACCATCAGATGTTTCCAGGGTGCCCCAA
GGACCTGAAATGACCCTGTGCCTTATTTGAACTAACCAATCAGTTCGCTTCTCGCTTCTGTTCGCGCGCT
TCTGCTCCCCGAGCTCAATAAAAGAGCCCACAACCCCTCACTCGGCGCGCCAGTCCTCCGATTGACTGAG
TCGCCCGGGTACCCGTGTATCCAATAAACCCTCTTGCAGTTGCATCCGACTTGTGGTCTCGCTGTTCCTT
GGGAGGGTCTCCTCTGAGTGATTGACTACCCGTCAGCGGGGGTCTTTCATTTGGGGGCTCGTCCGGGATC
GGGAGACCCCTGCCCAGGGACCACCGACCCACCACCGGGAGGTAAGCTGGCCAGCAACTTATCTGTGTCT
GTCCGATTGTCTAGTGTCTATGACTGATTTTATGCGCCTGCGTCGGTACTAGTTAGCTAACTAGCTCTGT
ATCTGGCGGACCCGTGGTGGAACTGACGAGTTCGGAACACCCGGCCGCAACCCTGGGAGACGTCCCAGGG
ACTTCGGGGGCCGTTTTTGTGGCCCGACCTGAGTCCAAAAATCCCGATCGTTTTGGACTCTTTGGTGCAC
CCCCCTTAGAGGAGGGATATGTGGTTCTGGTAGGAGACGAGAACCTAAAACAGTTCCCGCCTCCGTCTGA
ATTTTTGCTTTCGGTTTGGGACCGAAGCCGCGCCGCGCGTCTTGTCTGCTGCAGCATCGTTCTGTGTTGT
CTCTGTCTGACTGTGTTTCTGTATTTGTCTGAAAATATGGGCCCGGGCCAGACTGTTACCACTCCCTTAA
GTTTGACCTTAGGTCACTGGAAAGATGTCGAGCGGATCGCTCACAACCAGTCGGTAGATGTCAAGAAGAG
ACGTTGGGTTACCTTCTGCTCTGCAGAATGGCCAACCTTTAACGTCGGATGGCCGCGAGACGGCACCTTT
AACCGAGACCTCATCACCCAGGTTAAGATCAAGGTCTTTTCACCTGGCCCGCATGGACACCCAGACCAGG
TCCCCTACATCGTGACCTGGGAAGCCTTGGCTTTTGACCCCCCTCCCTGGGTCAAGCCCTTTGTACACCC
TAAGCCTCCGCCTCCTCTTCCTCCATCCGCCCCGTCTCTCCCCCTTGAACCTCCTCGTTCGACCCCGCCT
CGATCCTCCCTTTATCCAGCCCTCACTCCTTCTCTAGGCGCCCCCATATGGCCATATGAGATCCTATATG
GGGCACCCCCGCCCCTTGTAAACTTCCCTGACCCTGACATGACAAGAGTTACTAACAGCCCCTCTCTCCA
AGCTCACTTACAGGCTCTCTACTTAGTCCAGCACGAAGTCTGGAGACCTCTGGCGGCAGCCTACCAAGAA
CAACTGGACCGACCGGTGGTACCTCACCCTTACCGAGTCGGCGACACAGTGTGGGTCCGCCGACACCAGA
CTAAGAACCTAGAACCTCGCTGGAAAGGACCTTACACAGTCCTGCTGACCACCCCCACCGCCCTCAAAGT
AGACGGCATCGCAGCTTGGATACACGCCGCCCACGTGAAGGCTGCCGACCCCGGGGGTGGACCATCCTCT
AGACTGCCAGATCTTCCGCTCGAGTGAACCATGGACGAGCCTCCCGGGAAGCCCCTCAGCTGTGAGGAGA
AGGAAAAGTTAAAGGAGAAATTAGCATTCTTGAAAAGGGAATACAGCAAGACACTAGCCCGCCTTCAGCG
TGCCCAAAGAGCTGAAAAGATTAAGCATTCTATTAAGAAAACAGTAGAAGAACAAGATTGTTTGTCTCAG
CAGGATCTCTCACCGCAGCTAAAACACTCAGAACCTAAAAATAAAATATGTGTTTATGACAAGTTACACA
TCAAAACCCATCTTGATGAAGAAACTGGAGAAAAGACATCTATCACACTTGATGTTGGGCCTGAGTCCTT
TAACCCTGGAGATGGCCCAGGAGGATTACCCATACAAAGAACAGATGACACCCAAGAACATTTTCCCCAC
AGGGTCAGTGACCCTAGTGGTGAGCAAAAGCAGAAGCTGCCAAGCAGAAGAAAGAAGCAGCAGAAGAGGA
CATTTATTTCACAGGAGAGAGACTGTGTCTTTGGCACTGATTCACTCAGATTGTCTGGGAAAAGACTAAA
GGAACAGGAAGAAATCAGCAGCAAAAATCCTGCTAGATCACCAGTAACTGAAATAAGAACTCACCTTTTA
AGTCTTAAATCTGAACTTCCAGATTCTCCAGAACCAGTTACAGAAATTAATGAAGACAGTGTATTAATTC
CACCAACTGCCCAACCAGAAAAAGGTGTTGATACATTCCTAAGAAGACCTAATTTCACCAGGGCGACTAC
AGTTCCTTTACAGACTCTATCAGATAGCGGTAGTAGTCAGCACCTTGAACACATTCCTCCTAAAGGTAGC
AGTGAACTTACTACTCACGACCTAAAAAACATTAGATTTACTTCACCTGTAAGTTTGGAGGCACAAGGCA
AAAAAATGACTGTCTCTACAGATAACCTCCTTGTAAATAAAGCTATAAGTAAAAGTGGCCAACTGCCCAC
AAGTTCTAATTTAGAGGCAAATATTTCATGTTCTCTAAATGAACTCACCTACAATAACTTACCAGCAAAT
GAAAACCAAAACTTAAAAGAACAAAATCAAACAGAGAAATCTTTAAAATCTCCCAGTGACACTCTTGATG
GCAGGAATGAAAATCTTCAGGAAAGTGAGATTCTAAGTCAACCTAAGAGTCTTAGCCTGGAAGCAACCTC
TCCTCTTTCTGCAGAAAAACATTCTTGCACAGTGCCTGAAGGCCTTCTGTTTCCTGCAGAATATTATGTT
AGAACAACACGAAGCATGTCCAATTGCCAGAGGAAAGTAGCCGTGGAGGCTGTCATTCAGAGTCATTTGG
ATGTCAAGAAAAAAGGGTTTAAAAATAAAAATAAGGATGCAAGTAAAAATTTAAACCTTTCCAATGAGGA
AACTGACCAAAGTGAAATTAGGATGTCTGGCACATGCACAGGACAACCAAGTTCAAGAACCTCTCAGAAA
CTTCTCTCATTAACTAAAGTCAGCTCTCCCGCTGGGCCCACTGAAGATAATGACTTGTCTAGGAAGGCAG
TTGCCCAAGCACCTGGTAGAAGATACACAGGAAAAAGAAAATCAGCCTGCACCCCAGCATCAGATCATTG
TGAACCACTTTTGCCAACTTCTAGCCTGTCGATTGTTAACAGGTCCAAGGAAGAAGTCACCTCACACAAA
TATCAGCACGAAAAATTATTTATTCAAGTGAAAGGGAAGAAAAGTCGTCATCAAAAAGAGGATTCCCTTT
CTTGGAGTAATAGTGCTTATTTATCCTTGGATGATGATGCTTTCACGGCTCCATTTCATAGGGATGGAAT
GCTGAGTTTAAAGCAACTACTGTCTTTTCTCAGTATCACAGACTTTCAGTTACCTGATGAAGACTTTGGA
CCTCTTAAGCTTGAAAAAGTGAAGTCCTGCTCAGAAAAACCAGTGGAGCCCTTTGAGTCAAAAATGTTTG
GAGAGAGACATCTTAAAGAGGGAAGCTGTATTTTTCCAGAGGAACTGAGTCCTAAACGCATGGATACAGA
AATGGAGGACTTAGAAGAGGACCTTATTGTTCTACCAGGAAAATCACATCCCAAAAGGCCAAACTCGCAA
AGCCAGCATACAAAGACGGGCCTTTCTTCATCCATATTACTTTATACTCCTTTAAATACGGTTGCGCCTG
ATGATAATGACAGGCCTACCACAGACATGTGTTCACCTGCTTTCCCCATCTTAGGTACTACTCCAGCCTT
TGGCCCTCAAGGCTCCTATGAAAAAGCATCTACAGAAGTTGCTGGACGAACTTGCTGCACACCCCAACTT
GCTCATTTGAAAGACTCAGTCTGTCTTGCCAGTGATACTAAACAATTCGACAGTTCAGGCAGCCCAGCAA
AACCACATACCACCCTGCAAGTGTCAGGCAGGCAAGGACAACCTACCTGTGACTGTGACTCTGTCCCGCC
AGGAACACCTCCACCCATTGAGTCATTCACTTTTAAAGAAAATCAGCTCTGTAGAAACACATGCCAGGAG
CTGCATAAACATTCCGTCGAACAGACTGAAACAGCAGAGCTTCCTGCTTCTGATAGCATAAACCCAGGCA
ACCTACAATTGGTTTCAGAGTTAAAGAATCCTTCAGGTTCCTGTTCCGTAGATGTGAGTGCCATGTTTTG
GGAAAGAGCCGGTTGTAAAGAGCCATGTATCATAACTGCTTGCGAAGATGTAGTTTCTCTTTGGAAAGCT
CTGGATGCTTGGCAGTGGGAAAAACTTTATACCTGGCACTTCGCAGAGGTTCCAGTATTACAGATAGTTC
CAGTGCCTGATGTGTATAATCTCGTGTGTGTAGCTTTGGGAAATTTGGAAATCAGAGAGATCAGGGCATT
GTTTTGTTCCTCTGATGATGAAAGTGAAAAGCAAGTACTACTGAAGTCTGGAAATATAAAAGCTGTGCTT
GGCCTGACAAAGAGGAGGCTAGTTAGTAGCAGTGGGACCCTTTCTGATCAACAAGTAGAAGTCATGACGT
TTGCAGAAGATGGAGGAGGCAAAGAAAACCAATTTTTGATGCCCCCTGAGGAGACTATACTAACTTTTGC
TGAGGTCCAAGGGATGCAAGAAGCTCTGCTTGGTACTACTATTATGAACAACATTGTTATTTGGAATTTA
AAAACTGGTCAACTCCTGAAAAAGATGCACATTGATGATTCTTACCAAGCTTCAGTCTGTCACAAAGCCT
ATTCTGAAATGGGGCTTCTCTTTATTGTCCTGAGTCATCCCTGTGCCAAAGAGAGTGAGTCGTTGCGAAG
CCCTGTGTTTCAGCTCATTGTGATTAACCCTAAGACGACTCTCAGCGTGGGTGTGATGCTGTACTGTCTT
CCTCCAGGGCAGGCTGGCAGGTTCCTGGAAGGTGACGTGAAAGATCACTGTGCAGCAGCAATCTTGACTT
CTGGAACAATTGCCATTTGGGACTTACTTCTCGGTCAGTGTACTGCCCTCCTCCCACCTGTCTCTGACCA
ACATTGGTCTTTTGTGAAATGGTCGGGTACAGACTCTCATTTGCTGGCTGGACAAAAAGATGGAAATATA
TTTGTATACCACTATTCAGCGGCCGCTGGAGGAGACTACAAGGACGACGATGACAAGTCGGCCGCTGGAG
GATACCCCTACGACGTGCCCGACTACGCCTAGGGCCGCATCGAGAGATCCGGGAGACACAACGGTTTCCC
TCTAGCGGGATCAATTCCGCCCCCCCCCCTAACGTTACTGGCCGAAGCCGCTTGGAATAAGGCCGGTGTG
CGTTTGTCTATATGTTATTTTCCACCATATTGCCGTCTTTTGGCAATGTGAGGGCCCGGAAACCTGGCCC
TGTCTTCTTGACGAGCATTCCTAGGGGTCTTTCCCCTCTCGCCAAAGGAATGCAAGGTCTGTTGAATGTC
GTGAAGGAAGCAGTTCCTCTGGAAGCTTCTTGAAGACAAACAACGTCTGTAGCGACCCTTTGCAGGCAGC
GGAACCCCCCACCTGGCGACAGGTGCCTCTGCGGCCAAAAGCCACGTGTATAAGATACACCTGCAAAGGC
GGCACAACCCCAGTGCCACGTTGTGAGTTGGATAGTTGTGGAAAGAGTCAAATGGCTCTCCTCAAGCGTA
TTCAACAAGGGGCTGAAGGATGCCCAGAAGGTACCCCATTGTATGGGATCTGATCTGGGGCCTCGGTGCA
CATGCTTTACATGTGTTTAGTCGAGGTTAAAAAAACGTCTAGGCCCCCCGAACCACGGGGACGTGGTTTT
CCTTTGAAAAACACGATAATACCATGGATTCATACCTGCTGATGTGGGGACTGCTCACGTTCATCATGGT
GCCTGGCTGCCAGGCAGAGCTCTGTGACGATGACCCGCCAGAGATCCCACACGCCACATTCAAAGCCATG
GCCTACAAGGAAGGAACCATGTTGAACTGTGAATGCAAGAGAGGTTTCCGCAGAATAAAAAGCGGGTCAC
TCTATATGCTCTGTACAGGAAACTCTAGCCACTCGTCCTGGGACAACCAATGTCAATGCACAAGCTCTGC
CACTCGGAACACAACGAAACAAGTGACACCTCAACCTGAAGAACAGAAAGAAAGGAAAACCACAGAAATG
CAAAGTCCAATGCAGCCAGTGGACCAAGCGAGCCTTCCAGGTCACTGCAGGGAACCTCCACCATGGGAAA
ATGAAGCCACAGAGAGAATTTATCATTTCGTGGTGGGGCAGATGGTTTATTATCAGTGCGTCCAGGGATA
CAGGGCTCTACACAGAGGTCCTGCTGAGAGCGTCTGCAAAATGACCCACGGGAAGACAAGGTGGACCCAG
CCCCAGCTCATATGCACAGGTGAAATGGAGACCAGTCAGTTTCCAGGTGAAGAGAAGCCTCAGGCAAGCC
CCGAAGGCCGTCCTGAGAGTGAGACTTCCTGCCTCGTCACAACAACAGATTTTCAAATACAGACAGAAAT
GGCTGCAACCATGGAGACGTCCATATTTACAACAGAGTACCAGGTAGCAGTGGCCGGCTGTGTTTTCCTG
CTGATCAGCGTCCTCCTCCTGAGTGGGCTCACCTGGCAGCGGAGACAGAGGAAGAGTAGAAGAACAATCT
AGAGGATCCGGATTAGTCCAATTTGTTAAAGACAGGATATCAGTGGTCCAGGCTCTAGTTTTGACTCAAC
AATATCACCAGCTGAAGCCTATAGAGTACGAGCCATAGATAAAATAAAAGATTTTATTTAGTCTCCAGAA
AAAGGGGGGAATGAAAGACCCCACCTGTAGGTTTGGCAAGCTAGCTTAAGTAACGCCATTTTGCAAGGCA
TGGAAAAATACATAACTGAGAATAGAGAAGTTCAGATCAAGGTCAGGAACAGATGGAACAGCTGAATATG
GGCCAAACAGGATATCTGTGGTAAGCAGTTCCTGCCCCGGCTCAGGGCCAAGAACAGATGGAACAGCTGA
ATATGGGCCAAACAGGATATCTGTGGTAAGCAGTTCCTGCCCCGGCTCAGGGCCAAGAACAGATGGTCCC
CAGATGCGGTCCAGCCCTCAGCAGTTTCTAGAGAACCATCAGATGTTTCCAGGGTGCCCCAAGGACCTGA
AATGACCCTGTGCCTTATTTGAACTAACCAATCAGTTCGCTTCTCGCTTCTGTTCGCGCGCTTCTGCTCC
CCGAGCTCAATAAAAGAGCCCACAACCCCTCACTCGGGGCGCCAGTCCTCCGATTGACTGAGTCGCCCGG
GTACCCGTGTATCCAATAAACCCTCTTGCAGTTGCATCCGACTTGTGGTCTCGCTGTTCCTTGGGAGGGT
CTCCTCTGAGTGATTGACTACCCGTCAGCGGGGGTCTTTCACATGCAGCATGTATCAAAATTAATTTGGT
TTTTTTTCTTAAGTATTTACATTAAATGGCCATAGTACTTAAAGTTACATTGGCTTCCTTGAAATAAACA
TGGAGTATTCAGAATGTGTCATAAATATTTCTAATTTTAAGATAGTATCTCCATTGGCTTTCTACTTTTT
CTTTTATTTTTTTTTGTCCTCTGTCTTCCATTTGTTGTTGTTGTTGTTTGTTTGTTTGTTTGTTGGTTGG
TTGGTTAATTTTTTTTTAAAGATCCTACACTATAGTTCAAGCTAGACTATTAGCTACTCTGTAACCCAGG
GTGACCTTGAAGTCATGGGTAGCCTGCTGTTTTAGCCTTCCCACATCTAAGATTACAGGTATGAGCTATC
ATTTTTGGTATATTGATTGATTGA
Features (pLannotate 1.2.2; 21 found; start..end, strand, type, name):
    289..446     +  CDS            lacZα (fragment): LacZα fragment of β-galactosidase; lacZ fragment
    452..551     -  misc_feature   bom (fragment): basis of mobility region from pBR322
    653..688     -  CDS            rop (fragment): Rop protein, which maintains plasmids at low copy number; rop
    783..887     +  promoter       AmpR promoter: bla
    888..1748    +  CDS            AmpR: β-lactamase; bla; confers resistance to ampicillin, carbenicillin, and related antibiotics
   1919..2507    +  rep_origin     ori: high-copy-number ColE1/pMB1/pBR322/pUC origin of replication
   2690..2782    +  CDS            lacI (fragment): lac repressor; lacI; The lac repressor binds to the lac operator to inhibit transcription in E. coli. This inhibition can be relieved by adding lactose or isopropyl-β-D-thiogalactopyranoside (IPTG).
   2795..2816    +  protein_bind   CAP binding site: CAP binding activates transcription in the presence of cAMP. E. coli catabolite activator protein
   2831..2861    +  promoter       lac promoter: promoter for the E. coli lac operon
   2865..2887    +  protein_bind   lac operator (fragment): The lac repressor binds to the lac operator to inhibit transcription in E. coli. This inhibition can be relieved by adding lactose or isopropyl-β-D-thiogalactopyranoside (IPTG). lac repressor encoded by lacI
   3315..3830    +  LTR            3' LTR: 3' long terminal repeat from murine embryonic stem cell virus
   3894..4251    +  misc_feature   MMLV Ψ: packaging signal of Moloney murine leukemia virus (MMLV)
   4316..4732    +  CDS            gag (truncated): truncated Moloney murine leukemia virus (MMLV) gag gene lacking the start codon
   4742..5116    +  misc_feature   pol region: Moloney murine leukemia virus (MMLV) pol region containing the splice acceptor site
   5141..8698    +  CDS            PALB2: PALB2_HUMAN - Also known as FANCN. Experimental evidence at protein level: Swiss-Prot protein existence level 1. Plays a critical role in homologous recombination repair (HRR) through its ability to recruit BRCA2 and RAD51 to DNA breaks (PubMed:16793542, PubMed:19423707, PubMed:19369211, PubMed:22941656, PubMed:24141787, PubMed:28319063). Strongly stimulates the DNA strand- invasion activity of RAD51, stabilizes the nucleoprotein filament against a disruptive BRC3-BRC4 polypeptide and helps RAD51 to overcome the suppressive effect of replication protein A (RPA) (PubMed:20871615). Functionally
   8717..8737    +  CDS            FLAG (fragment): FLAG® epitope tag, followed by an enterokinase cleavage site
   8840..9401    +  misc_feature   IRES: internal ribosome entry site (IRES) of the encephalomyocarditis virus (EMCV)
   9404..10219   +  CDS            IL2RA: IL2RA_HUMAN - Experimental evidence at protein level: Swiss-Prot protein existence level 1. Receptor for interleukin-2. The receptor is involved in the regulation of immune tolerance by controlling regulatory T cells (TREGs) activity. TREGs suppress the activation and expansion of autoreactive T-cells. From Homo sapiens (Human).
  10231..10328   +  CDS            env (fragment): murine leukemia virus gPr80 envelope polyprotein precursor; env; proteolytically cleaved into gp70SU and p15TM subunits
  10370..10491   +  LTR            3' LTR (ΔU3) (fragment): self-inactivating 3' long terminal repeat (LTR) from Moloney murine leukemia virus
  10492..10961   +  LTR            LTR: long terminal repeat from Moloney murine leukemia virus
