[The description below was written by a language model from this plasmid's Addgene catalogue record and pLannotate feature annotations shown in this document.]
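Description:
pOZC-PALB2 is a gammaretroviral (MMLV-type) expression vector built on the pOZ-FH-C backbone, carrying the human PALB2 (FANCN) coding sequence for stable expression of a C-terminally epitope-tagged protein in mammalian cells. In bacteria it is maintained through a ColE1/pUC-type origin and selected with ampicillin via the β-lactamase gene. The remnants of lacZα, lacI, rop and bom, together with the lac promoter and operator, are leftovers of the cloning backbone rather than functional parts of the payload.

The retroviral unit begins with an upstream long terminal repeat (annotated by similarity as an MESV-type LTR), which serves as the promoter for the genomic transcript. It is followed by the MMLV Ψ packaging signal, a truncated gag lacking its start codon, and a pol fragment that supplies a splice acceptor. PALB2 comes next; according to the depositor, the insert provides its own Kozak sequence and ATG, and a stop codon placed just upstream terminates any translation initiated earlier. A FLAG tag is detected immediately after the open reading frame. The catalogue entry describes the tagging as Flag plus His, but no second tag is annotated in the feature table. Downstream, an EMCV IRES drives translation of human IL2RA (the interleukin-2 receptor α chain) from the same transcript, providing a surface marker by which transduced cells can be identified or enriched. A short env fragment and the downstream MMLV LTR close the provirus.

Because gag, pol and env are not functionally encoded, these must be provided in trans to produce virus. The tagged design suits stable expression followed by affinity purification of PALB2 and its associated proteins, consistent with the associated work on PALB2 as a nuclear partner of BRCA2 in homologous recombination repair.
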