Addgene plasmid #133552: pOZC-PALB2
Purpose: PALB2 coding sequence in pOZ-FH-C C-terminal Flag, His tagging retroviral vector.
Depositing lab: David Livingston. Depositing organization: Dana-Farber Cancer Institute. Publication: Control of BRCA2 cellular and clinical functions by a nuclear partner, PALB2. Xia B, Sheng Q, Nakanishi K, Ohashi A, Wu J, Christ N, Liu X, Jasin M, Couch FJ, Livingston DM. Mol Cell. 2006 Jun 23. 22(6):719-29. 10.1016/j.molcel.2006.05.022 PubMed 16793542.
Backbone
  Vector backbone: pOZ-FH-C
  Backbone size w/o insert (bp): 7900
  Vector type: Retroviral
Growth in bacteria
  Bacterial resistance: Ampicillin, 100 μg/mL
  Growth temperature: 37°C
  Growth strain: NEB Stable
  Copy number: Unknown
Gene/Insert
  Gene/Insert name: PALB2
  Species: H. sapiens (human)
  Entrez Gene: PALB2 (a.k.a. BROVCA5, FANCN, PNCA3)
  Cloning method: Unknown
  Sequencing primers: 5′ Unknown
Terms and licenses: Academic/Nonprofit Terms; Industry Terms: Not Available to Industry
Depositor comments: HMS clone ID number: HsCD00061620. Kozak sequence and ATG supplied by insert; stop codon present before Kozak to terminate upstream translation start.
How to cite: pOZC-PALB2 was a gift from David Livingston (Addgene plasmid # 133552 ; http://n2t.net/addgene:133552 ; RRID:Addgene_133552)
